Addgene plasmid #188998: pET22b-T5-mad
Purpose: Express wildtype madanin-1
Depositing lab: Han Xiao. Depositing organization: Rice University. Publication: Unleashing the potential of noncanonical amino acid biosynthesis to create cells with precision tyrosine sulfation. Chen Y, Jin S, Zhang M, Hu Y, Wu KL, Chung A, Wang S, Tian Z, Wang Y, Wolynes PG, Xiao H. Nat Commun. 2022 Sep 16;13(1):5434. doi: 10.1038/s41467-022-33111-4. PubMed 36114189.
Backbone
  Vector backbone: pET
  Backbone size w/o insert (bp): 5608
  Total vector size (bp): 5809
  Vector type: Bacterial Expression
Growth in bacteria
  Bacterial resistance: Ampicillin, 100 μg/mL
  Growth temperature: 37°C
  Growth strain: DH5alpha
  Copy number: High Copy
Gene/Insert
  Gene/Insert name: wildtype madanin-1
  Insert size (bp): 201
Terms and licenses: Academic/Nonprofit Terms; Industry Terms: Not Available to Industry
Depositor comments: Please visit https://www.biorxiv.org/content/10.1101/2022.03.25.485857v1 for bioRxiv preprint.
How to cite: pET22b-T5-mad was a gift from Han Xiao (Addgene plasmid # 188998 ; http://n2t.net/addgene:188998 ; RRID:Addgene_188998)
