[The description below was written by a language model from this plasmid's Addgene catalogue record and pLannotate feature annotations shown in this document.]
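Description:
pET22b-T5-mad is a bacterial expression plasmid of about 5.8 kb, built on a pET-family backbone and intended for producing wild-type madanin-1 in E. coli. It is propagated through a ColE1/pMB1-type origin and selected with ampicillin via the bla β-lactamase gene and its own promoter. The catalogue lists it as high copy, although the feature table also shows the rop gene and the pBR322 bom region, which are typical of pET backbones and normally moderate copy number. An f1 origin is present, along with short remnants of the tetracycline resistance gene that are backbone leftovers rather than a functional marker.

The 201 bp madanin-1 insert is not annotated as a feature in its own right. It appears to lie in the unannotated gap between the T5 promoter/lac operator region and a short histidine-tag segment of six codons, which would give a C-terminally His-tagged product, though the record does not state this. A lambda t0 terminator follows. The T5 promoter is read by the host E. coli RNA polymerase, so expression does not require a T7 polymerase (DE3) strain. The plasmid-borne lacI gene supplies the repressor that binds the lac operators, making expression IPTG-inducible. The original pET T7 promoter with its lac operator remains upstream, and a second His-tag segment and the T7 terminator remain downstream of the inserted cassette.

The associated publication concerns biosynthesis of a noncanonical amino acid for site-specific tyrosine sulfation, so this plasmid probably serves as the wild-type madanin-1 reference, a role the record does not spell out.
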