Features (pLannotate 1.2.2; 21 found; start..end, strand, type, name):
     12..440     +  rep_origin     f1 ori (sequence partly withheld): f1 bacteriophage origin of replication; arrow indicates direction of (+) strand synthesis
    493..597     +  promoter       AmpR promoter: bla
    598..1458    +  CDS            AmpR: β-lactamase; bla; confers resistance to ampicillin, carbenicillin, and related antibiotics
   1629..2217    +  rep_origin     ori: high-copy-number ColE1/pMB1/pBR322/pUC origin of replication
   2403..2542    -  misc_feature   bom: basis of mobility region from pBR322
   2644..2835    -  CDS            rop: Rop protein, which maintains plasmids at low copy number; rop
   2852..3232    +  CDS            YPB1_ECOLX: Protein predicted: Swiss-Prot protein existence level 4. From Escherichia coli.
   3304..3595    -  CDS            TcR (fragment): tetracycline efflux protein; tet; confers resistance to tetracycline
   3610..3631    -  protein_bind   CAP binding site: CAP binding activates transcription in the presence of cAMP. E. coli catabolite activator protein
   3644..4726    -  CDS            lacI: lac repressor; lacI; The lac repressor binds to the lac operator to inhibit transcription in E. coli. This inhibition can be relieved by adding lactose or isopropyl-β-D-thiogalactopyranoside (IPTG).
   4727..4804    -  promoter       lacI promoter: lacI
   4812..5091    -  CDS            TcR (fragment): tetracycline efflux protein; tet; confers resistance to tetracycline
   5113..5131    +  promoter       T7 promoter: promoter for bacteriophage T7 RNA polymerase
   5132..5156    +  protein_bind   lac operator: The lac repressor binds to the lac operator to inhibit transcription in E. coli. This inhibition can be relieved by adding lactose or isopropyl-β-D-thiogalactopyranoside (IPTG). lac repressor encoded by lacI
   5196..5240    +  promoter       T5 promoter: bacteriophage T5 promoter for E. coli RNA polymerase, with embedded lac operator
   5248..5264    +  protein_bind   lac operator: The lac repressor binds to the lac operator to inhibit transcription in E. coli. This inhibition can be relieved by adding lactose or isopropyl-β-D-thiogalactopyranoside (IPTG). lac repressor encoded by lacI
   5484..5501    +  CDS            9xHis (fragment): 9xHis affinity tag
   5526..5620    +  terminator     lambda t0 terminator: transcription terminator from phage lambda
   5652..5669    +  CDS            9xHis (fragment): 9xHis affinity tag
   5679..5728    +  CDS            SET1 (fragment): solubility-enhancement tag derived from T7 phage gene 10B
   5736..5783    +  terminator     T7 terminator: transcription terminator for bacteriophage T7 RNA polymerase
>Addgene plasmid #188998 | pET22b-T5-mad | addgene full sequence | sequence record 371916 | Addgene NGS Result
TGGCGAATGGG
[124 nt withheld, positions 12-135]
C
[91 nt withheld, positions 137-227]
A
[49 nt withheld, positions 229-277]
CCTTTGACGTTGGAGTCCACGTTCTTT
[37 nt withheld, positions 305-341]
ACCCTATCTCGGTCTATTCTTTTGATTTATAAGGGATTTTGCCGATTTCGGCCTATTGGTTAAAAAATGA
GCTGATTTAACAAAAATTTAACGCGAATTTTAACAAAATATTAACGCTTACAATTTAGGTGGCACTTTTC
GGGGAAATGTGCGCGGAACCCCTATTTGTTTATTTTTCTAAATACATTCAAATATGTATCCGCTCATGAG
ACAATAACCCTGATAAATGCTTCAATAATATTGAAAAAGGAAGAGTATGAGTATTCAACATTTCCGTGTC
GCCCTTATTCCCTTTTTTGCGGCATTTTGCCTTCCTGTTTTTGCTCACCCAGAAACGCTGGTGAAAGTAA
AAGATGCTGAAGATCAGTTGGGTGCACGAGTGGGTTACATCGAACTGGATCTCAACAGCGGTAAGATCCT
TGAGAGTTTTCGCCCCGAAGAACGTTTTCCAATGATGAGCACTTTTAAAGTTCTGCTATGTGGCGCGGTA
TTATCCCGTATTGACGCCGGGCAAGAGCAACTCGGTCGCCGCATACACTATTCTCAGAATGACTTGGTTG
AGTACTCACCAGTCACAGAAAAGCATCTTACGGATGGCATGACAGTAAGAGAATTATGCAGTGCTGCCAT
AACCATGAGTGATAACACTGCGGCCAACTTACTTCTGACAACGATCGGAGGACCGAAGGAGCTAACCGCT
TTTTTGCACAACATGGGGGATCATGTAACTCGCCTTGATCGTTGGGAACCGGAGCTGAATGAAGCCATAC
CAAACGACGAGCGTGACACCACGATGCCTGCAGCAATGGCAACAACGTTGCGCAAACTATTAACTGGCGA
ACTACTTACTCTAGCTTCCCGGCAACAATTAATAGACTGGATGGAGGCGGATAAAGTTGCAGGACCACTT
CTGCGCTCGGCCCTTCCGGCTGGCTGGTTTATTGCTGATAAATCTGGAGCCGGTGAGCGTGGGTCTCGCG
GTATCATTGCAGCACTGGGGCCAGATGGTAAGCCCTCCCGTATCGTAGTTATCTACACGACGGGGAGTCA
GGCAACTATGGATGAACGAAATAGACAGATCGCTGAGATAGGTGCCTCACTGATTAAGCATTGGTAACTG
TCAGACCAAGTTTACTCATATATACTTTAGATTGATTTAAAACTTCATTTTTAATTTAAAAGGATCTAGG
TGAAGATCCTTTTTGATAATCTCATGACCAAAATCCCTTAACGTGAGTTTTCGTTCCACTGAGCGTCAGA
CCCCGTAGAAAAGATCAAAGGATCTTCTTGAGATCCTTTTTTTCTGCGCGTAATCTGCTGCTTGCAAACA
AAAAAACCACCGCTACCAGCGGTGGTTTGTTTGCCGGATCAAGAGCTACCAACTCTTTTTCCGAAGGTAA
CTGGCTTCAGCAGAGCGCAGATACCAAATACTGTCCTTCTAGTGTAGCCGTAGTTAGGCCACCACTTCAA
GAACTCTGTAGCACCGCCTACATACCTCGCTCTGCTAATCCTGTTACCAGTGGCTGCTGCCAGTGGCGAT
AAGTCGTGTCTTACCGGGTTGGACTCAAGACGATAGTTACCGGATAAGGCGCAGCGGTCGGGCTGAACGG
GGGGTTCGTGCACACAGCCCAGCTTGGAGCGAACGACCTACACCGAACTGAGATACCTACAGCGTGAGCT
ATGAGAAAGCGCCACGCTTCCCGAAGGGAGAAAGGCGGACAGGTATCCGGTAAGCGGCAGGGTCGGAACA
GGAGAGCGCACGAGGGAGCTTCCAGGGGGAAACGCCTGGTATCTTTATAGTCCTGTCGGGTTTCGCCACC
TCTGACTTGAGCGTCGATTTTTGTGATGCTCGTCAGGGGGGCGGAGCCTATGGAAAAACGCCAGCAACGC
GGCCTTTTTACGGTTCCTGGCCTTTTGCTGGCCTTTTGCTCACATGTTCTTTCCTGCGTTATCCCCTGAT
TCTGTGGATAACCGTATTACCGCCTTTGAGTGAGCTGATACCGCTCGCCGCAGCCGAACGACCGAGCGCA
GCGAGTCAGTGAGCGAGGAAGCGGAAGAGCGCCTGATGCGGTATTTTCTCCTTACGCATCTGTGCGGTAT
TTCACACCGCAATGGTGCACTCTCAGTACAATCTGCTCTGATGCCGCATAGTTAAGCCAGTATACACTCC
GCTATCGCTACGTGACTGGGTCATGGCTGCGCCCCGACACCCGCCAACACCCGCTGACGCGCCCTGACGG
GCTTGTCTGCTCCCGGCATCCGCTTACAGACAAGCTGTGACCGTCTCCGGGAGCTGCATGTGTCAGAGGT
TTTCACCGTCATCACCGAAACGCGCGAGGCAGCTGCGGTAAAGCTCATCAGCGTGGTCGTGAAGCGATTC
ACAGATGTCTGCCTGTTCATCCGCGTCCAGCTCGTTGAGTTTCTCCAGAAGCGTTAATGTCTGGCTTCTG
ATAAAGCGGGCCATGTTAAGGGCGGTTTTTTCCTGTTTGGTCACTGATGCCTCCGTGTAAGGGGGATTTC
TGTTCATGGGGGTAATGATACCGATGAAACGAGAGAGGATGCTCACGATACGGGTTACTGATGATGAACA
TGCCCGGTTACTGGAACGTTGTGAGGGTAAACAACTGGCGGTATGGATGCGGCGGGACCAGAGAAAAATC
ACTCAGGGTCAATGCCAGCGCTTCGTTAATACAGATGTAGGTGTTCCACAGGGTAGCCAGCAGCATCCTG
CGATGCAGATCCGGAACATAATGGTGCAGGGCGCTGACTTCCGCGTTTCCAGACTTTACGAAACACGGAA
ACCGAAGACCATTCATGTTGTTGCTCAGGTCGCAGACGTTTTGCAGCAGCAGTCGCTTCACGTTCGCTCG
CGTATCGGTGATTCATTCTGCTAACCAGTAAGGCAACCCCGCCAGCCTAGCCGGGTCCTCAACGACAGGA
GCACGATCATGCGCACCCGTGGGGCCGCCATGCCGGCGATAATGGCCTGCTTCTCGCCGAAACGTTTGGT
GGCGGGACCAGTGACGAAGGCTTGAGCGAGGGCGTGCAAGATTCCGAATACCGCAAGCGACAGGCCGATC
ATCGTCGCGCTCCAGCGAAAGCGGTCCTCGCCGAAAATGACCCAGAGCGCTGCCGGCACCTGTCCTACGA
GTTGCATGATAAAGAAGACAGTCATAAGTGCGGCGACGATAGTCATGCCCCGCGCCCACCGGAAGGAGCT
GACTGGGTTGAAGGCTCTCAAGGGCATCGGTCGAGATCCCGGTGCCTAATGAGTGAGCTAACTTACATTA
ATTGCGTTGCGCTCACTGCCCGCTTTCCAGTCGGGAAACCTGTCGTGCCAGCTGCATTAATGAATCGGCC
AACGCGCGGGGAGAGGCGGTTTGCGTATTGGGCGCCAGGGTGGTTTTTCTTTTCACCAGTGAGACGGGCA
ACAGCTGATTGCCCTTCACCGCCTGGCCCTGAGAGAGTTGCAGCAAGCGGTCCACGCTGGTTTGCCCCAG
CAGGCGAAAATCCTGTTTGATGGTGGTTAACGGCGGGATATAACATGAGCTGTCTTCGGTATCGTCGTAT
CCCACTACCGAGATATCCGCACCAACGCGCAGCCCGGACTCGGTAATGGCGCGCATTGCGCCCAGCGCCA
TCTGATCGTTGGCAACCAGCATCGCAGTGGGAACGATGCCCTCATTCAGCATTTGCATGGTTTGTTGAAA
ACCGGACATGGCACTCCAGTCGCCTTCCCGTTCCGCTATCGGCTGAATTTGATTGCGAGTGAGATATTTA
TGCCAGCCAGCCAGACGCAGACGCGCCGAGACAGAACTTAATGGGCCCGCTAACAGCGCGATTTGCTGGT
GACCCAATGCGACCAGATGCTCCACGCCCAGTCGCGTACCGTCTTCATGGGAGAAAATAATACTGTTGAT
GGGTGTCTGGTCAGAGACATCAAGAAATAACGCCGGAACATTAGTGCAGGCAGCTTCCACAGCAATGGCA
TCCTGGTCATCCAGCGGATAGTTAATGATCAGCCCACTGACGCGTTGCGCGAGAAGATTGTGCACCGCCG
CTTTACAGGCTTCGACGCCGCTTCGTTCTACCATCGACACCACCACGCTGGCACCCAGTTGATCGGCGCG
AGATTTAATCGCCGCGACAATTTGCGACGGCGCGTGCAGGGCCAGACTGGAGGTGGCAACGCCAATCAGC
AACGACTGTTTGCCCGCCAGTTGTTGTGCCACGCGGTTGGGAATGTAATTCAGCTCCGCCATCGCCGCTT
CCACTTTTTCCCGCGTTTTCGCAGAAACGTGGCTGGCCTGGTTCACCACGCGGGAAACGGTCTGATAAGA
GACACCGGCATACTCTGCGACATCGTATAACGTTACTGGTTTCACATTCACCACCCTGAATTGACTCTCT
TCCGGGCGCTATCATGCCATACCGCGAAAGGTTTTGCGCCATTCGATGGTGTCCGGGATCTCGACGCTCT
CCCTTATGCGACTCCTGCATTAGGAAGCAGCCCAGTAGTAGGTTGAGGCCGTTGAGCACCGCCGCCGCAA
GGAATGGTGCATGCAAGGAGATGGCGCCCAACAGTCCCCCGGCCACGGGGCCTGCCACCATACCCACGCC
GAAACAAGCGCTCATGAGCCCGAAGTGGCGAGCCCGATCTTCCCCATCGGTGATGTCGGCGATATAGGCG
CCAGCAACCGCACCTGTGGCGCCGGTGATGCCGGCCACGATGCGTCCGGCGTAGAGGATCGAGATCTCGA
TCCCGCGAAATTAATACGACTCACTATAGGGGAATTGTGAGCGGATAACAATTCCCCTCTAGAGTTTGAC
AGCATTATCATCGATCTCGAGAAATCATAAAAAATTTATTTGCTTTGTGAGCGGATAACAATTATAATAG
ATTCAATTGTGAGCGGATAACAATTTCACACAGAATTCATTAAAGAGGAGAAATTACATATGTATCCAGA
ACGGGACTCCGCGAAAGAGGGTAATCAAGAACAGGAACGTGCTCTTCATGTTAAGGTGCAGAAACGTACC
GACGGGGACGCGGATTACGATGAATATGAGGAAGACGGGACGACGCCTACACCAGACCCTACCGCGCCGA
CCGCAAAACCTCGCCTTCGGGGCAACAAACCGCACCACCACCACCACCACTAAAAGCTTAATTAGCTGAG
CTTGGACTCCTGTTGATAGATCCAGTAATGACCTCAGAACTCCATCTGGATTTGTTCAGAACGCTCGGTT
GCCGCCGGGCGTTTTTTATTGGTGAGAATCCAAGCTAGCTTGGCGGCGGCCGCACTCGAGCACCACCACC
ACCACCACTGAGATCCGGCTGCTAACAAAGCCCGAAAGGAAGCTGAGTTGGCTGCTGCCACCGCTGAGCA
ATAACTAGCATAACCCCTTGGGGCCTCTAAACGGGTCTTGAGGGGTTTTTTGCTGAAAGGAGGAACTATA
TCCGGAT
